>Addgene plasmid #100294 | AY22_pgRNA.R5.1 | depositor full sequence | sequence record 183603 | AY22_pgRNA.R5.1 sequence 3046 bps
GCGCCCAATACGCAAACCGCCTCTCCCCGCGCGTTGGCCGATTCATTAATGCAGCTGGCACGACAGGTTT
CCCGACTGGAAAGCGGGCAGTGAGCGCAACGCAATTAATGTGAGTTAGCTCACTCATTAGGCACCCCAGG
CTTTACACTTTATGCTTCCGGCTCGTATGTTGTGTGGAATTGTGAGCGGATAACAATTTCACACAGGAAA
CAGCTATGACCATGATTACGCCAAGCTTCCATGGGATATCGCATGCCTGCAGAGCTCTAGAGTCCGGCCG
CCCCCTTCACCGAGGGCCTATTTCCCATGATTCCTTCATATTTGCATATACGATACAAGGCTGTTAGAGA
GATAATTGGAATTAATTTGACTGTAAACACAAAGATATTAGTACAAAATACGTGACGTAGAAAGTAATAA
TTTCTTGGGTAGTTTGCAGTTTTAAAATTATGTTTTAAAATGGACTATCATATGCTTACCGTAACTTGAA
AGTATTTCGATTTCTTGGCTTTATATATCTTGTGGAAAGGACGAAACACCGGAGAGCTTGGCTCTGTTGG
GTTTTAGAGCTAGAAATAGCAAGTTAAAATAAGGCTAGTCCGTTATCAACTTGAAAAAGTGGCACCGAGT
CGGTGCTTTTTTTGAATTCACTGGCCGTCGTTTTACAACGTCGTGACTGGGAAAACCCTGGCGTTACCCA
ACTTAATCGCCTTGCAGCACATCCCCCTTTCGCCAGCTGGCGTAATAGCGAAGAGGCCCGCACCGATCGC
CCTTCCCAACAGTTGCGCAGCCTGAATGGCGAATGGCGCCTGATGCGGTATTTTCTCCTTACGCATCTGT
GCGGTATTTCACACCGCATATGGTGCACTCTCAGTACAATCTGCTCTGATGCCGCATAGTTAAGCCAGCC
CCGACACCCGCCAACACCCGCTGACGCGCCCTGACGGGCTTGTCTGCTCCCGGCATCCGCTTACAGACAA
GCTGTGACCGTCTCCGGGAGCTGCATGTGTCAGAGGTTTTCACCGTCATCACCGAAACGCGCGAGACGAA
AGGGCCTCGTGATACGCCTATTTTTATAGGTTAATGTCATGATAATAATGGTTTCTTAGACGTCAGGTGG
CACTTTTCGGGGAAATGTGCGCGGAACCCCTATTTGTTTATTTTTCTAAATACATTCAAATATGTATCCG
CTCATGAGACAATAACCCTGATAAATGCTTCAATAATATTGAAAAAGGAAGAGTATGAGTATTCAACATT
TCCGTGTCGCCCTTATTCCCTTTTTTGCGGCATTTTGCCTTCCTGTTTTTGCTCACCCAGAAACGCTGGT
GAAAGTAAAAGATGCTGAAGATCAGTTGGGTGCACGAGTGGGTTACATCGAACTGGATCTCAACAGCGGT
AAGATCCTTGAGAGTTTTCGCCCCGAAGAACGTTTTCCAATGATGAGCACTTTTAAAGTTCTGCTATGTG
GCGCGGTATTATCCCGTATTGACGCCGGGCAAGAGCAACTCGGTCGCCGCATACACTATTCTCAGAATGA
CTTGGTTGAGTACTCACCAGTCACAGAAAAGCATCTTACGGATGGCATGACAGTAAGAGAATTATGCAGT
GCTGCCATAACCATGAGTGATAACACTGCGGCCAACTTACTTCTGACAACGATCGGAGGACCGAAGGAGC
TAACCGCTTTTTTGCACAACATGGGGGATCATGTAACTCGCCTTGATCGTTGGGAACCGGAGCTGAATGA
AGCCATACCAAACGACGAGCGTGACACCACGATGCCTGTAGCAATGGCAACAACGTTGCGCAAACTATTA
ACTGGCGAACTACTTACTCTAGCTTCCCGGCAACAATTAATAGACTGGATGGAGGCGGATAAAGTTGCAG
GACCACTTCTGCGCTCGGCCCTTCCGGCTGGCTGGTTTATTGCTGATAAATCTGGAGCCCGTGAGCGTGG
GTCTCGCGGTATCATTGCAGCACTGGGGCCAGATGGTAAGCCCTCCCGTATCGTAGTTATCTACACGACG
GGGAGTCAGGCAACTATGGATGAACGAAATAGACAGATCGCTGAGATAGGTGCCTCACTGATTAAGCATT
GGTAACTGTCAGACCAAGTTTACTCATATATACTTTAGATTGATTTAAAACTTCATTTTTAATTTAAAAG
GATCTAGGTGAAGATCCTTTTTGATAATCTCATGACCAAAATCCCTTAACGTGAGTTTTCGTTCCACTGA
GCGTCAGACCCCGTAGAAAAGATCAAAGGATCTTCTTGAGATCCTTTTTTTCTGCGCGTAATCTGCTGCT
TGCAAACAAAAAAACCACCGCTACCAGCGGTGGTTTGTTTGCCGGATCAAGAGCTACCAACTCTTTTTCC
GAAGGTAACTGGCTTCAGCAGAGCGCAGATACCAAATACTGTCCTTCTAGTGTAGCCGTAGTTAGGCCAC
CACTTCAAGAACTCTGTAGCACCGCCTACATACCTCGCTCTGCTAATCCTGTTACCAGTGGCTGCTGCCA
GTGGCGATAAGTCGTGTCTTACCGGGTTGGACTCAAGACGATAGTTACCGGATAAGGCGCAGCGGTCGGG
CTGAACGGGGGGTTCGTGCACACAGCCCAGCTTGGAGCGAACGACCTACACCGAACTGAGATACCTACAG
CGTGAGCTATGAGAAAGCGCCACGCTTCCCGAAGGGAGAAAGGCGGACAGGTATCCGGTAAGCGGCAGGG
TCGGAACAGGAGAGCGCACGAGGGAGCTTCCAGGGGGAAACGCCTGGTATCTTTATAGTCCTGTCGGGTT
TCGCCACCTCTGACTTGAGCGTCGATTTTTGTGATGCTCGTCAGGGGGGCGGAGCCTATGGAAAAACGCC
AGCAACGCGGCCTTTTTACGGTTCCTGGCCTTTTGCTGGCCTTTTGCTCACATGTTCTTTCCTGCGTTAT
CCCCTGATTCTGTGGATAACCGTATTACCGCCTTTGAGTGAGCTGATACCGCTCGCCGCAGCCGAACGAC
CGAGCGCAGCGAGTCAGTGAGCGAGGAAGCGGAAGA
Features (pLannotate 1.2.2; 12 found; start..end, strand, type, name):
      1..93      +  CDS            lacI (fragment): lac repressor; lacI; The lac repressor binds to the lac operator to inhibit transcription in E. coli. This inhibition can be relieved by adding lactose or isopropyl-β-D-thiogalactopyranoside (IPTG).
    106..127     +  protein_bind   CAP binding site: CAP binding activates transcription in the presence of cAMP. E. coli catabolite activator protein
    142..172     +  promoter       lac promoter: promoter for the E. coli lac operon
    180..196     +  protein_bind   lac operator: The lac repressor binds to the lac operator to inhibit transcription in E. coli. This inhibition can be relieved by adding lactose or isopropyl-β-D-thiogalactopyranoside (IPTG). lac repressor encoded by lacI
    292..532     +  promoter       U6 promoter: RNA polymerase III promoter for human U6 snRNA
    561..636     +  misc_RNA       gRNA scaffold: guide RNA scaffold for the Streptococcus pyogenes CRISPR/Cas9 system
    646..803     +  CDS            lacZα (fragment): LacZα fragment of β-galactosidase; lacZ fragment
    809..908     -  misc_feature   bom (fragment): basis of mobility region from pBR322
   1010..1045    -  CDS            rop (fragment): Rop protein, which maintains plasmids at low copy number; rop
   1140..1244    +  promoter       AmpR promoter: bla
   1245..2105    +  CDS            AmpR: β-lactamase; bla; confers resistance to ampicillin, carbenicillin, and related antibiotics
   2276..2864    +  rep_origin     ori: high-copy-number ColE1/pMB1/pBR322/pUC origin of replication
