>Addgene plasmid #100294 | AY22_pgRNA.R5.1 | addgene full sequence | sequence record 193522 | Addgene NGS Result
TAATGTGAGTTAGCTCACTCATTAGGCACCCCAGGCTTTACACTTTATGCTTCCGGCTCGTATGTTGTGT
GGAATTGTGAGCGGATAACAATTTCACACAGGAAACAGCTATGACCATGATTACGCCAAGCTTCCATGGG
ATATCGCATGCCTGCAGAGCTCTAGAGTCCGGCCGCCCCCTTCACCGAGGGCCTATTTCCCATGATTCCT
TCATATTTGCATATACGATACAAGGCTGTTAGAGAGATAATTGGAATTAATTTGACTGTAAACACAAAGA
TATTAGTACAAAATACGTGACGTAGAAAGTAATAATTTCTTGGGTAGTTTGCAGTTTTAAAATTATGTTT
TAAAATGGACTATCATATGCTTACCGTAACTTGAAAGTATTTCGATTTCTTGGCTTTATATATCTTGTGG
AAAGGACGAAACACCGGAGAGCTTGGCTCTGTTGGGTTTTAGAGCTAGAAATAGCAAGTTAAAATAAGGC
TAGTCCGTTATCAACTTGAAAAAGTGGCACCGAGTCGGTGCTTTTTTTGAATTCACTGGCCGTCGTTTTA
CAACGTCGTGACTGGGAAAACCCTGGCGTTACCCAACTTAATCGCCTTGCAGCACATCCCCCTTTCGCCA
GCTGGCGTAATAGCGAAGAGGCCCGCACCGATCGCCCTTCCCAACAGTTGCGCAGCCTGAATGGCGAATG
GCGCCTGATGCGGTATTTTCTCCTTACGCATCTGTGCGGTATTTCACACCGCATATGGTGCACTCTCAGT
ACAATCTGCTCTGATGCCGCATAGTTAAGCCAGCCCCGACACCCGCCAACACCCGCTGACGCGCCCTGAC
GGGCTTGTCTGCTCCCGGCATCCGCTTACAGACAAGCTGTGACCGTCTCCGGGAGCTGCATGTGTCAGAG
GTTTTCACCGTCATCACCGAAACGCGCGAGACGAAAGGGCCTCGTGATACGCCTATTTTTATAGGTTAAT
GTCATGATAATAATGGTTTCTTAGACGTCAGGTGGCACTTTTCGGGGAAATGTGCGCGGAACCCCTATTT
GTTTATTTTTCTAAATACATTCAAATATGTATCCGCTCATGAGACAATAACCCTGATAAATGCTTCAATA
ATATTGAAAAAGGAAGAGTATGAGTATTCAACATTTCCGTGTCGCCCTTATTCCCTTTTTTGCGGCATTT
TGCCTTCCTGTTTTTGCTCACCCAGAAACGCTGGTGAAAGTAAAAGATGCTGAAGATCAGTTGGGTGCAC
GAGTGGGTTACATCGAACTGGATCTCAACAGCGGTAAGATCCTTGAGAGTTTTCGCCCCGAAGAACGTTT
TCCAATGATGAGCACTTTTAAAGTTCTGCTATGTGGCGCGGTATTATCCCGTATTGACGCCGGGCAAGAG
CAACTCGGTCGCCGCATACACTATTCTCAGAATGACTTGGTTGAGTACTCACCAGTCACAGAAAAGCATC
TTACGGATGGCATGACAGTAAGAGAATTATGCAGTGCTGCCATAACCATGAGTGATAACACTGCGGCCAA
CTTACTTCTGACAACGATCGGAGGACCGAAGGAGCTAACCGCTTTTTTGCACAACATGGGGGATCATGTA
ACTCGCCTTGATCGTTGGGAACCGGAGCTGAATGAAGCCATACCAAACGACGAGCGTGACACCACGATGC
CTGTAGCAATGGCAACAACGTTGCGCAAACTATTAACTGGCGAACTACTTACTCTAGCTTCCCGGCAACA
ATTAATAGACTGGATGGAGGCGGATAAAGTTGCAGGACCACTTCTGCGCTCGGCCCTTCCGGCTGGCTGG
TTTATTGCTGATAAATCTGGAGCCGGTGAGCGTGGGTCTCGCGGTATCATTGCAGCACTGGGGCCAGATG
GTAAGCCCTCCCGTATCGTAGTTATCTACACGACGGGGAGTCAGGCAACTATGGATGAACGAAATAGACA
GATCGCTGAGATAGGTGCCTCACTGATTAAGCATTGGTAACTGTCAGACCAAGTTTACTCATATATACTT
TAGATTGATTTAAAACTTCATTTTTAATTTAAAAGGATCTAGGTGAAGATCCTTTTTGATAATCTCATGA
CCAAAATCCCTTAACGTGAGTTTTCGTTCCACTGAGCGTCAGACCCCGTAGAAAAGATCAAAGGATCTTC
TTGAGATCCTTTTTTTCTGCGCGTAATCTGCTGCTTGCAAACAAAAAAACCACCGCTACCAGCGGTGGTT
TGTTTGCCGGATCAAGAGCTACCAACTCTTTTTCCGAAGGTAACTGGCTTCAGCAGAGCGCAGATACCAA
ATACTGTTCTTCTAGTGTAGCCGTAGTTAGGCCACCACTTCAAGAACTCTGTAGCACCGCCTACATACCT
CGCTCTGCTAATCCTGTTACCAGTGGCTGCTGCCAGTGGCGATAAGTCGTGTCTTACCGGGTTGGACTCA
AGACGATAGTTACCGGATAAGGCGCAGCGGTCGGGCTGAACGGGGGGTTCGTGCACACAGCCCAGCTTGG
AGCGAACGACCTACACCGAACTGAGATACCTACAGCGTGAGCTATGAGAAAGCGCCACGCTTCCCGAAGG
GAGAAAGGCGGACAGGTATCCGGTAAGCGGCAGGGTCGGAACAGGAGAGCGCACGAGGGAGCTTCCAGGG
GGAAACGCCTGGTATCTTTATAGTCCTGTCGGGTTTCGCCACCTCTGACTTGAGCGTCGATTTTTGTGAT
GCTCGTCAGGGGGGCGGAGCCTATGGAAAAACGCCAGCAACGCGGCCTTTTTACGGTTCCTGGCCTTTTG
CTGGCCTTTTGCTCACATGTTCTTTCCTGCGTTATCCCCTGATTCTGTGGATAACCGTATTACCGCCTTT
GAGTGAGCTGATACCGCTCGCCGCAGCCGAACGACCGAGCGCAGCGAGTCAGTGAGCGAGGAAGCGGAAG
AGCGCCCAATACGCAAACCGCCTCTCCCCGCGCGTTGGCCGATTCATTAATGCAGCTGGCACGACAGGTT
TCCCGACTGGAAAGCGGGCAGTGAGCGCAACGCAAT
Features (pLannotate 1.2.2; 12 found; start..end, strand, type, name):
      1..22      +  protein_bind   CAP binding site: CAP binding activates transcription in the presence of cAMP. E. coli catabolite activator protein
     37..67      +  promoter       lac promoter: promoter for the E. coli lac operon
     75..91      +  protein_bind   lac operator: The lac repressor binds to the lac operator to inhibit transcription in E. coli. This inhibition can be relieved by adding lactose or isopropyl-β-D-thiogalactopyranoside (IPTG). lac repressor encoded by lacI
    187..427     +  promoter       U6 promoter: RNA polymerase III promoter for human U6 snRNA
    456..531     +  misc_RNA       gRNA scaffold: guide RNA scaffold for the Streptococcus pyogenes CRISPR/Cas9 system
    541..698     +  CDS            lacZα (fragment): LacZα fragment of β-galactosidase; lacZ fragment
    704..803     -  misc_feature   bom (fragment): basis of mobility region from pBR322
    905..940     -  CDS            rop (fragment): Rop protein, which maintains plasmids at low copy number; rop
   1035..1139    +  promoter       AmpR promoter: bla
   1140..2000    +  CDS            AmpR: β-lactamase; bla; confers resistance to ampicillin, carbenicillin, and related antibiotics
   2171..2759    +  rep_origin     ori: high-copy-number ColE1/pMB1/pBR322/pUC origin of replication
   2942..3034    +  CDS            lacI (fragment): lac repressor; lacI; The lac repressor binds to the lac operator to inhibit transcription in E. coli. This inhibition can be relieved by adding lactose or isopropyl-β-D-thiogalactopyranoside (IPTG).
