[The description below was written by a language model from this plasmid's Addgene catalogue record and pLannotate feature annotations shown in this document.]
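Description:
AY22_pgRNA.R5.1 is a small (3,046 bp) guide RNA expression plasmid built on the pUCBM21 cloning backbone and intended for transient delivery into mammalian cells as part of a CRISPR experiment. It is propagated in E. coli as a high-copy plasmid through a ColE1/pUC-type origin of replication and is selected with ampicillin via the β-lactamase gene driven by its own promoter. The remaining backbone annotations are typical pUC-family remnants: the CAP binding site, lac promoter and operator, a lacZα fragment interrupted by the insert, and short non-functional fragments of lacI, rop and the pBR322 bom region.

The payload is a single RNA polymerase III transcription unit in which the human U6 snRNA promoter drives a spacer directed against the human CCR5 locus, fused to the Streptococcus pyogenes Cas9 guide RNA scaffold. The spacer occupies the short gap between the annotated U6 promoter and scaffold and was inserted using BveI sites that were destroyed during cloning. The plasmid encodes no Cas9 or nickase and carries no mammalian selection marker or reporter, so the nuclease must be supplied from a separate construct.

The two feature tables, from the depositor sequence and the repository's sequencing result, are the same length and list the same twelve features in the same order, differing only in the chosen start coordinate of the circular map. The plasmid's stated purpose is CCR5-targeting gRNA expression. The associated study concerns genome editing by in trans paired nicking, without double-stranded DNA cutting, though the record does not detail how this particular guide was deployed.
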