Addgene plasmid #100294: AY22_pgRNA.R5.1
Purpose: CCR5-targeting gRNA expression plasmid
Depositing lab: Manuel Goncalves. Publication: In trans paired nicking triggers seamless genome editing without double-stranded DNA cutting. Chen X, Janssen JM, Liu J, Maggio I, 't Jong AEJ, Mikkers HMM, Goncalves MAFV. Nat Commun. 2017 Sep 22;8(1):657. doi: 10.1038/s41467-017-00687-1. PubMed 28939824.
Backbone
  Vector backbone: pUCBM21
  Total vector size (bp): 3046
  Vector type: Mammalian Expression, CRISPR, Synthetic Biology
Growth in bacteria
  Bacterial resistance: Ampicillin, 100 μg/mL
  Growth temperature: 37°C
  Growth strain: DH5alpha
  Copy number: High Copy
Gene/Insert
  Gene/Insert name: gRNA spacer
  gRNA/shRNA sequence: Human CCR 5
  Species: H. sapiens (human), Synthetic
  Promoter: U6 RNA Pol III promoter human snRNA
  Cloning method: Restriction Enzyme; 5′ cloning site BveI (destroyed during cloning); 3′ cloning site BveI (destroyed during cloning)
  Sequencing primers: 5′ M13 Rev; 3′ M13 Fwd
Terms and licenses: Academic/Nonprofit Terms; Industry Terms: Not Available to Industry
How to cite: AY22_pgRNA.R5.1 was a gift from Manuel Goncalves (Addgene plasmid # 100294 ; http://n2t.net/addgene:100294 ; RRID:Addgene_100294)
